>Addgene plasmid #38042 | pAAV-CA-FLEX | depositor full sequence | sequence record 47847 | pAAV-CA-FLEX sequence 6058 bps
CCTGCAGGCAGCTGCGCGCTCGCTCGCTCACTGAGGCCGCCCGGGCAAAGCCCGGGCGTCGGGCGACCTT
TGGTCGCCCGGCCTCAGTGAGCGAGCGAGCGCGCAGAGAGGGAGTGGCCAACTCCATCACTAGGGGTTCC
TGCGGCCGCACGCGTAAGCTGGGCTGCAGGAATCTAGTTATTAATAGTAATCAATTACGGGGTCATTAGT
TCATAGCCCATATATGGAGTTCCGCGTTACATAACTTACGGTAAATGGCCCGCCTGGCTGACCGCCCAAC
GACCCCCGCCCATTGACGTCAATAATGACGTATGTTCCCATAGTAACGCCAATAGGGACTTTCCATTGAC
GTCAATGGGTGGACTATTTACGGTAAACTGCCCACTTGGCAGTACATCAAGTGTATCATATGCCAAGTAC
GCCCCCTATTGACGTCAATGACGGTAAATGGCCCGCCTGGCATTATGCCCAGTACATGACCTTATGGGAC
TTTCCTACTTGGCAGTACATCTACGTATTAGTCATCGCTATTACCATGGGTCGAGGTGAGCCCCACGTTC
TGCTTCACTCTCCCCATCTCCCCCCCCTCCCCACCCCCAATTTTGTATTTATTTATTTTTTAATTATTTT
GTGCAGCGATGGGGGCGGGGGGGGGGGGGGCGCGCGCCAGGCGGGGCGGGGCGGGGCGAGGGGCGGGGCG
GGGCGAGGCGGAGAGGTGCGGCGGCAGCCAATCAGAGCGGCGCGCTCCGAAAGTTTCCTTTTATGGCGAG
GCGGCGGCGGCGGCGGCCCTATAAAAAGCGAAGCGCGCGGCGGGCGGGAGTCGCTGCGTTGCCTTCGCCC
CGTGCCCCGCTCCGCGCCGCCTCGCGCCGCCCGCCCCGGCTCTGACTGACCGCGTTACTCCCACAGGTGA
GCGGGCGGGACGGCCCTTCTCCTCCGGGCTGTAATTAGCGCTTGGTTTAATGACGGCTCGTTTCTTTTCT
GTGGCTGCGTGAAAGCCTTAAAGGGCTCCGGGAGGGCCCTTTGTGCGGGGGGGAGCGGCTCGGGGGGTGC
GTGCGTGTGTGTGTGCGTGGGGAGCGCCGCGTGCGGCCCGCGCTGCCCGGCGGCTGTGAGCGCTGCGGGC
GCGGCGCGGGGCTTTGTGCGCTCCGCGTGTGCGCGAGGGGAGCGCGGCCGGGGGCGGTGCCCCGCGGTGC
GGGGGGGCTGCGAGGGGAACAAAGGCTGCGTGCGGGGTGTGTGCGTGGGGGGGTGAGCAGGGGGTGTGGG
CGCGGCGGTCGGGCTGTAACCCCCCCCTGCACCCCCCTCCCCGAGTTGCTGAGCACGGCCCGGCTTCGGG
TGCGGGGCTCCGTACGGGGCGTGGCGCGGGGCTCGCCGTGCCGGGCGGGGGGTGGCGGCAGGTGGGGGTG
CCGGGCGGGGCGGGGCCGCCTCGGGCCGGGGAGGGCTCGGGGGAGGGGCGCGGCGGCCCCGGAGCGCCGG
CGGCTGTCGAGGCGCGGCGAGCCGCAGCCATTGCCTTTTATGGTAATCGTGCGAGAGGGCGCAGGGACTT
CCTTTGTCCCAAATCTGGCGGAGCCGAAATCTGGGAGGCGCCGCCGCACCCCCTCTAGCGGGCGCGGGCG
AAGCGGTGCGGCGCCGGCAGGAAGGAAATGGGCGGGGAGGGCCTTCGTGCGTCGCCGCGCCGCGGTCCCC
TTCTCCATCTCCAGCCTCGGGGCTGCCGCAGGGGGACGGCTGCCTTCGGGGGGGACGGGGCAGGGCGGGG
TTCGGCTTCTGGCGTGTGACCGGCGGCTCTAGAGCCTCTGCTAACCATGTTCATGCCTTCTTCTTTTTCC
TACAGCTCCTGGGCAACGTGCTGGTTGTTGTGCTGTCTCATCATTTTGGCAAAGAATTGATTTCGATACG
TACGGTTGAATTCATTACCTCGTATAGGATACTTTATACGAAGTTATGCAGAATGGTAGCTGGATTGTAA
GTACTATTAGCAATATGAAACCTCTTAATAACCTCGTATAGCATACATTATACGAAGTAATAGATCTAAG
CTTGATATCGTCGACATAACTTCGTATAAAGTATCCTATACGAGGTAATTTGCCTTAACCCAGAAATTAT
CAGTACTATTCTTTAGAATGGTGCAAAGAATTACTTCGTATAATGTATGCTATACGAGGTTATCGCATGC
TAGAGCTTATCGATAATCAACCTCTGGATTACAAAATTTGTGAAAGATTGACTGGTATTCTTAACTATGT
TGCTCCTTTTACGCTATGTGGATACGCTGCTTTAATGCCTTTGTATCATGCTATTGCTTCCCGTATGGCT
TTCATTTTCTCCTCCTTGTATAAATCCTGGTTGCTGTCTCTTTATGAGGAGTTGTGGCCCGTTGTCAGGC
AACGTGGCGTGGTGTGCACTGTGTTTGCTGACGCAACCCCCACTGGTTGGGGCATTGCCACCACCTGTCA
GCTCCTTTCCGGGACTTTCGCTTTCCCCCTCCCTATTGCCACGGCGGAACTCATCGCCGCCTGCCTTGCC
CGCTGCTGGACAGGGGCTCGGCTGTTGGGCACTGACAATTCCGTGGTGTTGTCGGGGAAATCATCGTCCT
TTCCTTGGCTGCTCGCCTATGTTGCCACCTGGATTCTGCGCGGGACGTCCTTCTGCTACGTCCCTTCGGC
CCTCAATCCAGCGGACCTTCCTTCCCGCGGCCTGCTGCCGGCTCTGCGGCCTCTTCCGCGTCTTCGCCTT
CGCCCTCAGACGAGTCGGATCTCCCTTTGGGCCGCCTCCCCGCATCGATACCGAGCGCTGCTCGAGAGAT
CTACGGGTGGCATCCCTGTGACCCCTCCCCAGTGCCTCTCCTGGCCCTGGAAGTTGCCACTCCAGTGCCC
ACCAGCCTTGTCCTAATAAAATTAAGTTGCATCATTTTGTCTGACTAGGTGTCCTTCTATAATATTATGG
GGTGGAGGGGGGTGGTATGGAGCAAGGGGCAAGTTGGGAAGACAACCTGTAGGGCCTGCGGGGTCTATTG
GGAACCAAGCTGGAGTGCAGTGGCACAATCTTGGCTCACTGCAATCTCCGCCTCCTGGGTTCAAGCGATT
CTCCTGCCTCAGCCTCCCGAGTTGTTGGGATTCCAGGCATGCATGACCAGGCTCAGCTAATTTTTGTTTT
TTTGGTAGAGACGGGGTTTCACCATATTGGCCAGGCTGGTCTCCAACTCCTAATCTCAGGTGATCTACCC
ACCTTGGCCTCCCAAATTGCTGGGATTACAGGCGTGAACCACTGCTCCCTTCCCTGTCCTTCTGATTTTG
TAGGTAACCACGTGCGGACCGAGCGGCCGCAGGAACCCCTAGTGATGGAGTTGGCCACTCCCTCTCTGCG
CGCTCGCTCGCTCACTGAGGCCGGGCGACCAAAGGTCGCCCGACGCCCGGGCTTTGCCCGGGCGGCCTCA
GTGAGCGAGCGAGCGCGCAGCTGCCTGCAGGGGCGCCTGATGCGGTATTTTCTCCTTACGCATCTGTGCG
GTATTTCACACCGCATA
[142 nt withheld, positions 3518-3659]
C
[141 nt withheld, positions 3661-3801]
CCTTTGACGTTGGAGTCCACGTTCTTT
[37 nt withheld, positions 3829-3865]
ACCCTATCTCGGGCTATTCTTTTGATTTATAAGGGATTTTGCCGATTTCGGCCTATTGGTTAAAAAATGA
GCTGATTTAACAAAAATTTAACGCGAATTTTAACAAAATATTAACGTTTACAATTTTATGGTGCACTCTC
AGTACAATCTGCTCTGATGCCGCATAGTTAAGCCAGCCCCGACACCCGCCAACACCCGCTGACGCGCCCT
GACGGGCTTGTCTGCTCCCGGCATCCGCTTACAGACAAGCTGTGACCGTCTCCGGGAGCTGCATGTGTCA
GAGGTTTTCACCGTCATCACCGAAACGCGCGAGACGAAAGGGCCTCGTGATACGCCTATTTTTATAGGTT
AATGTCATGATAATAATGGTTTCTTAGACGTCAGGTGGCACTTTTCGGGGAAATGTGCGCGGAACCCCTA
TTTGTTTATTTTTCTAAATACATTCAAATATGTATCCGCTCATGAGACAATAACCCTGATAAATGCTTCA
ATAATATTGAAAAAGGAAGAGTATGAGTATTCAACATTTCCGTGTCGCCCTTATTCCCTTTTTTGCGGCA
TTTTGCCTTCCTGTTTTTGCTCACCCAGAAACGCTGGTGAAAGTAAAAGATGCTGAAGATCAGTTGGGTG
CACGAGTGGGTTACATCGAACTGGATCTCAACAGCGGTAAGATCCTTGAGAGTTTTCGCCCCGAAGAACG
TTTTCCAATGATGAGCACTTTTAAAGTTCTGCTATGTGGCGCGGTATTATCCCGTATTGACGCCGGGCAA
GAGCAACTCGGTCGCCGCATACACTATTCTCAGAATGACTTGGTTGAGTACTCACCAGTCACAGAAAAGC
ATCTTACGGATGGCATGACAGTAAGAGAATTATGCAGTGCTGCCATAACCATGAGTGATAACACTGCGGC
CAACTTACTTCTGACAACGATCGGAGGACCGAAGGAGCTAACCGCTTTTTTGCACAACATGGGGGATCAT
GTAACTCGCCTTGATCGTTGGGAACCGGAGCTGAATGAAGCCATACCAAACGACGAGCGTGACACCACGA
TGCCTGTAGCAATGGCAACAACGTTGCGCAAACTATTAACTGGCGAACTACTTACTCTAGCTTCCCGGCA
ACAATTAATAGACTGGATGGAGGCGGATAAAGTTGCAGGACCACTTCTGCGCTCGGCCCTTCCGGCTGGC
TGGTTTATTGCTGATAAATCTGGAGCCGGTGAGCGTGGGTCTCGCGGTATCATTGCAGCACTGGGGCCAG
ATGGTAAGCCCTCCCGTATCGTAGTTATCTACACGACGGGGAGTCAGGCAACTATGGATGAACGAAATAG
ACAGATCGCTGAGATAGGTGCCTCACTGATTAAGCATTGGTAACTGTCAGACCAAGTTTACTCATATATA
CTTTAGATTGATTTAAAACTTCATTTTTAATTTAAAAGGATCTAGGTGAAGATCCTTTTTGATAATCTCA
TGACCAAAATCCCTTAACGTGAGTTTTCGTTCCACTGAGCGTCAGACCCCGTAGAAAAGATCAAAGGATC
TTCTTGAGATCCTTTTTTTCTGCGCGTAATCTGCTGCTTGCAAACAAAAAAACCACCGCTACCAGCGGTG
GTTTGTTTGCCGGATCAAGAGCTACCAACTCTTTTTCCGAAGGTAACTGGCTTCAGCAGAGCGCAGATAC
CAAATACTGTCCTTCTAGTGTAGCCGTAGTTAGGCCACCACTTCAAGAACTCTGTAGCACCGCCTACATA
CCTCGCTCTGCTAATCCTGTTACCAGTGGCTGCTGCCAGTGGCGATAAGTCGTGTCTTACCGGGTTGGAC
TCAAGACGATAGTTACCGGATAAGGCGCAGCGGTCGGGCTGAACGGGGGGTTCGTGCACACAGCCCAGCT
TGGAGCGAACGACCTACACCGAACTGAGATACCTACAGCGTGAGCTATGAGAAAGCGCCACGCTTCCCGA
AGGGAGAAAGGCGGACAGGTATCCGGTAAGCGGCAGGGTCGGAACAGGAGAGCGCACGAGGGAGCTTCCA
GGGGGAAACGCCTGGTATCTTTATAGTCCTGTCGGGTTTCGCCACCTCTGACTTGAGCGTCGATTTTTGT
GATGCTCGTCAGGGGGGCGGAGCCTATGGAAAAACGCCAGCAACGCGGCCTTTTTACGGTTCCTGGCCTT
TTGCTGGCCTTTTGCTCACATGT
Features (pLannotate 1.2.2; 18 found; start..end, strand, type, name):
      1..141     -  repeat_region  AAV2 ITR: inverted terminal repeat of adeno-associated virus serotype 2 inverted
    174..538     +  enhancer       CMV enhancer: human cytomegalovirus immediate early enhancer
    541..816     +  promoter       chicken β-actin promoter: No description available
    817..1825    +  intron         chimeric intron: chimera between introns from chicken β-actin and rabbit β-globin
   1910..1937    +  protein_bind   lox2272 (fragment): Cre-mediated recombination occurs in the 8-bp core sequence (GGATACTT). lox2272 sites are compatible with each other, but incompatible with loxP or loxN sites (Lee and Saito, 1988). Cre recombinase
   1988..2018    +  protein_bind   loxP (fragment): Cre-mediated recombination occurs in the 8-bp core sequence (GCATACAT). Cre recombinase
   2046..2073    -  protein_bind   lox2272 (fragment): Cre-mediated recombination occurs in the 8-bp core sequence (GGATACTT). lox2272 sites are compatible with each other, but incompatible with loxP or loxN sites (Lee and Saito, 1988). Cre recombinase
   2133..2163    -  protein_bind   loxP (fragment): Cre-mediated recombination occurs in the 8-bp core sequence (GCATACAT). Cre recombinase
   2185..2773    +  misc_feature   WPRE: woodchuck hepatitis virus posttranscriptional regulatory element
   2805..3281    +  polyA_signal   hGH poly(A) signal: human growth hormone polyadenylation signal
   3321..3461    +  repeat_region  AAV2 ITR: inverted terminal repeat of adeno-associated virus serotype 2 inverted
   3466..3517    -  misc_feature   bom (fragment): basis of mobility region from pBR322
   3536..3916    +  rep_origin     M13 ori (sequence partly withheld): M13 bacteriophage origin of replication; arrow indicates direction of (+) strand synthesis
   3992..4041    -  misc_feature   bom (fragment): basis of mobility region from pBR322
   4143..4178    -  CDS            rop (fragment): Rop protein, which maintains plasmids at low copy number; rop
   4273..4377    +  promoter       AmpR promoter: bla
   4378..5238    +  CDS            AmpR: β-lactamase; bla; confers resistance to ampicillin, carbenicillin, and related antibiotics
   5409..5997    +  rep_origin     ori: high-copy-number ColE1/pMB1/pBR322/pUC origin of replication
