[The description below was written by a language model from this plasmid's Addgene catalogue record and pLannotate feature annotations shown in this document.]
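Description:
pAAV-CA-FLEX is an empty adeno-associated virus transfer vector for Cre-dependent transgene expression in mammalian cells, built on the Stratagene pAAV backbone. It is maintained in bacteria as a high-copy plasmid through a ColE1/pUC-type origin and selected with ampicillin via the β-lactamase gene. An M13 phage origin is also annotated in the backbone. The catalogue lists a recombination-deficient strain as host, a common choice for keeping the repeat-rich ITRs stable. The catalogue gives a backbone size of 5604 bp, whereas the depositor's full sequence is 6,058 nt. The record does not explain the difference.

Two AAV2 inverted terminal repeats flank the expression cassette and define the segment that is replicated and packaged into AAV particles when rep, cap and helper functions are supplied in trans. Within them, the "CA" promoter consists of the CMV immediate-early enhancer, the chicken β-actin promoter and a chimeric chicken β-actin/rabbit β-globin intron, giving strong, broadly active transcription. Downstream lies the FLEX switch: a forward lox2272 and loxP-type pair, then a short interval, then the same two sites in reverse orientation. The catalogue describes all four as mutated lox sites, and they are annotated only as partial matches. The added multiple cloning site (HindIII, EcoRV, AccI, HincII, SalI) is not annotated but presumably occupies that interval. In the usual FLEX design, a gene of interest is cloned there in antisense orientation and stays silent until Cre inverts it and then excises one site of each pair, locking it in the sense orientation. A WPRE and the human growth hormone polyadenylation signal follow, boosting transcript stability and expression.

No insert, tag or reporter is present. The vector serves as a scaffold for making AAVs that express a chosen gene only in Cre-expressing cells, and the associated publication used this approach for mapping inputs to midbrain dopamine neurons.
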