Addgene plasmid #38042: pAAV-CA-FLEX
Purpose: (Empty Backbone) Cre activates gene of interest, using 4 mutated lox sites
Depositing lab: Naoshige Uchida. Depositing organization: Harvard University. Publication: Whole-brain mapping of direct inputs to midbrain dopamine neurons. Watabe-Uchida M, Zhu L, Ogawa SK, Vamanrao A, Uchida N. Neuron. 2012 Jun 7;74(5):858-73. 10.1016/j.neuron.2012.03.017 PubMed 22681690.
Backbone
  Vector backbone: pAAV
  Backbone manufacturer: Stratagene
  Backbone size (bp): 5604
  Modifications to backbone: CA promoter, 4 mutated lox (FLEX) and multi cloning sites HindIII, EcoRV, AccI, HincII and SalI were added
  Vector type: Mammalian Expression, AAV, Cre/Lox
Growth in bacteria
  Bacterial resistance: Ampicillin, 100 μg/mL
  Growth temperature: 37°C
  Growth strain: Stbl3
  Copy number: High Copy
Gene/Insert
  Cloning method: Restriction Enzyme
  Sequencing primers: 5′ XpAAVE-F (GCTAACCATGTTCATGCCTTC)
Terms and licenses: Academic/Nonprofit Terms; Industry Terms: Not Available to Industry
How to cite: pAAV-CA-FLEX was a gift from Naoshige Uchida (Addgene plasmid # 38042 ; http://n2t.net/addgene:38042 ; RRID:Addgene_38042)
