>Addgene plasmid #38042 | pAAV-CA-FLEX | addgene partial sequence | sequence record 51367 | XpAAVE-F 5'-GCTAACCATGTTCATGCCTTC-3'
GATACTTTATACGAAGTTATGCAGAATGGTAGCTGGATTGTAAGTACTATTAGCAATATGAAACCTCTTA
ATAACCTCGTATAGCATACATTATACGAAGTAATAGATCTAAGCTTGATATCGTCGACATAACTTCGTAT
AAAGTATCCTATACGAGGTAATTTGCCTTAACCCAGAAATTATCAGTACTATTCTTTAGAATGGTGCAAA
GAATTACTTCGTATAATGTATGCTATACGAGGTTATCGCATGCTAGAGCTTATCGATAATCAACCTCTGG
ATTACAAAATTTGTGAAAGATTGACTGGTATTCTTAACTATGTTGCTCCTTTTACGCTATGTGGATACGC
TGCTTTAATGCCTTTGTATCATGCTATTGCTTCCCGTATGGCTTTCATTTTCTCCTCCTTGTATAAATCC
TGGTTGCTG
